>Addgene plasmid #62889 | pLSC-5 | depositor full sequence | sequence record 105912 | pLSC-5 sequence 13792 bps
GTCGACGGATCGGGAGATCTCCCGATCCCCTATGGTGCACTCTCAGTACAATCTGCTCTGATGCCGCATA
GTTAAGCCAGTATCTGCTCCCTGCTTGTGTGTTGGAGGTCGCTGAGTAGTGCGCGAGCAAAATTTAAGCT
ACAACAAGGCAAGGCTTGACCGACAATTGCATGAAGAATCTGCTTAGGGTTAGGCGTTTTGCGCTGCTTC
GCGATGTACGGGCCAGATATACGCGTTGACATTGATTATTGACTAGTTATTAATAGTAATCAATTACGGG
GTCATTAGTTCATAGCCCATATATGGAGTTCCGCGTTACATAACTTACGGTAAATGGCCCGCCTGGCTGA
CCGCCCAACGACCCCCGCCCATTGACGTCAATAATGACGTATGTTCCCATAGTAACGCCAATAGGGACTT
TCCATTGACGTCAATGGGTGGAGTATTTACGGTAAACTGCCCACTTGGCAGTACATCAAGTGTATCATAT
GCCAAGTACGCCCCCTATTGACGTCAATGACGGTAAATGGCCCGCCTGGCATTATGCCCAGTACATGACC
TTATGGGACTTTCCTACTTGGCAGTACATCTACGTATTAGTCATCGCTATTACCATGGTGATGCGGTTTT
GGCAGTACATCAATGGGCGTGGATAGCGGTTTGACTCACGGGGATTTCCAAGTCTCCACCCCATTGACGT
CAATGGGAGTTTGTTTTGGCACCAAAATCAACGGGACTTTCCAAAATGTCGTAACAACTCCGCCCCATTG
ACGCAAATGGGCGGTAGGCGTGTACGGTGGGAGGTCTATATAAGCAGCGCGTTTTGCCTGTACTGGGTCT
CTCTGGTTAGACCAGATCTGAGCCTGGGAGCTCTCTGGCTAACTAGGGAACCCACTGCTTAAGCCTCAAT
AAAGCTTGCCTTGAGTGCTTCAAGTAGTGTGTGCCCGTCTGTTGTGTGACTCTGGTAACTAGAGATCCCT
CAGACCCTTTTAGTCAGTGTGGAAAATCTCTAGCAGTGGCGCCCGAACAGGGACTTGAAAGCGAAAGGGA
AACCAGAGGAGCTCTCTCGACGCAGGACTCGGCTTGCTGAAGCGCGCACGGCAAGAGGCGAGGGGCGGCG
ACTGGTGAGTACGCCAAAAATTTTGACTAGCGGAGGCTAGAAGGAGAGAGATGGGTGCGAGAGCGTCAGT
ATTAAGCGGGGGAGAATTAGATCGCGATGGGAAAAAATTCGGTTAAGGCCAGGGGGAAAGAAAAAATATA
AATTAAAACATATAGTATGGGCAAGCAGGGAGCTAGAACGATTCGCAGTTAATCCTGGCCTGTTAGAAAC
ATCAGAAGGCTGTAGACAAATACTGGGACAGCTACAACCATCCCTTCAGACAGGATCAGAAGAACTTAGA
TCATTATATAATACAGTAGCAACCCTCTATTGTGTGCATCAAAGGATAGAGATAAAAGACACCAAGGAAG
CTTTAGACAAGATAGAGGAAGAGCAAAACAAAAGTAAGACCACCGCACAGCAAGCGGCCGCTGATCTTCA
GACCTGGAGGAGGAGATATGAGGGACAATTGGAGAAGTGAATTATATAAATATAAAGTAGTAAAAATTGA
ACCATTAGGAGTAGCACCCACCAAGGCAAAGAGAAGAGTGGTGCAGAGAGAAAAAAGAGCAGTGGGAATA
GGAGCTTTGTTCCTTGGGTTCTTGGGAGCAGCAGGAAGCACTATGGGCGCAGCGTCAATGACGCTGACGG
TACAGGCCAGACAATTATTGTCTGGTATAGTGCAGCAGCAGAACAATTTGCTGAGGGCTATTGAGGCGCA
ACAGCATCTGTTGCAACTCACAGTCTGGGGCATCAAGCAGCTCCAGGCAAGAATCCTGGCTGTGGAAAGA
TACCTAAAGGATCAACAGCTCCTGGGGATTTGGGGTTGCTCTGGAAAACTCATTTGCACCACTGCTGTGC
CTTGGAATGCTAGTTGGAGTAATAAATCTCTGGAACAGATTTGGAATCACACGACCTGGATGGAGTGGGA
CAGAGAAATTAACAATTACACAAGCTTAATACACTCCTTAATTGAAGAATCGCAAAACCAGCAAGAAAAG
AATGAACAAGAATTATTGGAATTAGATAAATGGGCAAGTTTGTGGAATTGGTTTAACATAACAAATTGGC
TGTGGTATATAAAATTATTCATAATGATAGTAGGAGGCTTGGTAGGTTTAAGAATAGTTTTTGCTGTACT
TTCTATAGTGAATAGAGTTAGGCAGGGATATTCACCATTATCGTTTCAGACCCACCTCCCAACCCCGAGG
GGACCCGACAGGCCCGAAGGAATAGAAGAAGAAGGTGGAGAGAGAGACAGAGACAGATCCATTCGATTAG
TGAACGGATCGGCACTGCGTGCGCCAATTCTGCAGACAAATGGCAGTATTCATCCACAATTTTAAAAGAA
AAGGGGGGATTGGGGGGTACAGTGCAGGGGAAAGAATAGTAGACATAATAGCAACAGACATACAAACTAA
AGAATTACAAAAACAAATTACAAAAATTCAAAATTTTCGGGTTTATTACAGGGACAGCAGAGATCCAGTT
TGGTTAATTAAGGTACCGAGGGCCTATTTCCCATGATTCCTTCATATTTGCATATACGATACAAGGCTGT
TAGAGAGATAATTAGAATTAATTTGACTGTAAACACAAAGATATTAGTACAAAATACGTGACGTAGAAAG
TAATAATTTCTTGGGTAGTTTGCAGTTTTAAAATTATGTTTTAAAATGGACTATCATATGCTTACCGTAA
CTTGAAAGTATTTCGATTTCTTGGCTTTATATATCTTGTGGAAAGGACGAAACACCGGAGACGGACGTCT
CTGTTTTAGAGCTAGAAATAGCAAGTTAAAATAAGGCTAGTCCGTTATCAACTTGAAAAAGTGGCACCGA
GTCGGTGCTTTTTTGAATTCGCTAGCTAGGTCTTGAAAGGAGTGGGAATTGGCTCCGGTGCCCGTCAGTG
GGCAGAGCGCACATCGCCCACAGTCCCCGAGAAGTTGGGGGGAGGGGTCGGCAATTGATCCGGTGCCTAG
AGAAGGTGGCGCGGGGTAAACTGGGAAAGTGATGTCGTGTACTGGCTCCGCCTTTTTCCCGAGGGTGGGG
GAGAACCGTATATAAGTGCAGTAGTCGCCGTGAACGTTCTTTTTCGCAACGGGTTTGCCGCCAGAACACA
GGACCGGTGCCACCATGGCCCCAAAGAAGAAGCGGAAGGTCGGTATCCACGGAGTCCCAGCAGCCGGCGT
GCAGGTGGAGACCATCAGCCCCGGCGACGGCAGAACCTTCCCCAAGAGAGGCCAGACCTGCGTGGTGCAC
TACACCGGCATGCTGGAGGACGGCAAGAAGTTCGACAGCAGCAGAGACAGAAACAAGCCCTTCAAGTTCA
TGCTGGGCAAGCAGGAGGTGATCAGAGGCTGGGAGGAGGGCGTGGCCCAGATGAGCGTGGGCCAGAGAGC
CAAGCTGACCATCAGCCCCGACTACGCCTACGGCGCCACCGGCCACCCCGGCATCATCCCTCCTCACGCC
ACCCTGGTGTTCGACGTGGAGCTGCTGAAGCTGGAGGGTGGCGGTGGCTCGGGTGGCGGTGGCTCGGGTG
GCGGTGGCTCGTGCTTCGACTCCGTGGAAATCTCCGGCGTGGAAGATCGGTTCAACGCCTCCCTGGGCGC
ATACCACGATCTGCTGAAAATTATCAAGGACAAGGACTTCCTGGACAATGAGGAAAACGAGGACATTCTG
GAAGATATCGTGCTGACCCTGACACTGTTTGAGGACAGAGAGATGATCGAGGAACGGCTGAAAACCTATG
CCCACCTGTTCGACGACAAAGTGATGAAGCAGCTGAAGCGGCGGAGATACACCGGCTGGGGCAGGCTGAG
CCGGAAGCTGATCAACGGCATCCGGGACAAGCAGTCCGGCAAGACAATCCTGGATTTCCTGAAGTCCGAC
GGCTTCGCCAACAGAAACTTCATGCAGCTGATCCACGACGACAGCCTGACCTTTAAAGAGGACATCCAGA
AAGCCCAGGTGTCCGGCCAGGGCGATAGCCTGCACGAGCACATTGCCAATCTGGCCGGCAGCCCCGCCAT
TAAGAAGGGCATCCTGCAGACAGTGAAGGTGGTGGACGAGCTCGTGAAAGTGATGGGCCGGCACAAGCCC
GAGAACATCGTGATCGAAATGGCCAGAGAGAACCAGACCACCCAGAAGGGACAGAAGAACAGCCGCGAGA
GAATGAAGCGGATCGAAGAGGGCATCAAAGAGCTGGGCAGCCAGATCCTGAAAGAACACCCCGTGGAAAA
CACCCAGCTGCAGAACGAGAAGCTGTACCTGTACTACCTGCAGAATGGGCGGGATATGTACGTGGACCAG
GAACTGGACATCAACCGGCTGTCCGACTACGATGTGGACCATATCGTGCCTCAGAGCTTTCTGAAGGACG
ACTCCATCGACAACAAGGTGCTGACCAGAAGCGACAAGAACCGGGGCAAGAGCGACAACGTGCCCTCCGA
AGAGGTCGTGAAGAAGATGAAGAACTACTGGCGGCAGCTGCTGAACGCCAAGCTGATTACCCAGAGAAAG
TTCGACAATCTGACCAAGGCCGAGAGAGGCGGCCTGAGCGAACTGGATAAGGCCGGCTTCATCAAGAGAC
AGCTGGTGGAAACCCGGCAGATCACAAAGCACGTGGCACAGATCCTGGACTCCCGGATGAACACTAAGTA
CGACGAGAATGACAAGCTGATCCGGGAAGTGAAAGTGATCACCCTGAAGTCCAAGCTGGTGTCCGATTTC
CGGAAGGATTTCCAGTTTTACAAAGTGCGCGAGATCAACAACTACCACCACGCCCACGACGCCTACCTGA
ACGCCGTCGTGGGAACCGCCCTGATCAAAAAGTACCCTAAGCTGGAAAGCGAGTTCGTGTACGGCGACTA
CAAGGTGTACGACGTGCGGAAGATGATCGCCAAGAGCGAGCAGGAAATCGGCAAGGCTACCGCCAAGTAC
TTCTTCTACAGCAACATCATGAACTTTTTCAAGACCGAGATTACCCTGGCCAACGGCGAGATCCGGAAGC
GGCCTCTGATCGAGACAAACGGCGAAACCGGGGAGATCGTGTGGGATAAGGGCCGGGATTTTGCCACCGT
GCGGAAAGTGCTGAGCATGCCCCAAGTGAATATCGTGAAAAAGACCGAGGTGCAGACAGGCGGCTTCAGC
AAAGAGTCTATCCTGCCCAAGAGGAACAGCGATAAGCTGATCGCCAGAAAGAAGGACTGGGACCCTAAGA
AGTACGGCGGCTTCGACAGCCCCACCGTGGCCTATTCTGTGCTGGTGGTGGCCAAAGTGGAAAAGGGCAA
GTCCAAGAAACTGAAGAGTGTGAAAGAGCTGCTGGGGATCACCATCATGGAAAGAAGCAGCTTCGAGAAG
AATCCCATCGACTTTCTGGAAGCCAAGGGCTACAAAGAAGTGAAAAAGGACCTGATCATCAAGCTGCCTA
AGTACTCCCTGTTCGAGCTGGAAAACGGCCGGAAGAGAATGCTGGCCTCTGCCGGCGAACTGCAGAAGGG
AAACGAACTGGCCCTGCCCTCCAAATATGTGAACTTCCTGTACCTGGCCAGCCACTATGAGAAGCTGAAG
GGCTCCCCCGAGGATAATGAGCAGAAACAGCTGTTTGTGGAACAGCACAAGCACTACCTGGACGAGATCA
TCGAGCAGATCAGCGAGTTCTCCAAGAGAGTGATCCTGGCCGACGCTAATCTGGACAAAGTGCTGTCCGC
CTACAACAAGCACCGGGATAAGCCCATCAGAGAGCAGGCCGAGAATATCATCCACCTGTTTACCCTGACC
AATCTGGGAGCCCCTGCCGCCTTCAAGTACTTTGACACCACCATCGACCGGAAGAGGTACACCAGCACCA
AAGAGGTGCTGGATGCCACCCTGATCCACCAGAGCATCACCGGCCTGTACGAGACACGGATCGACCTGTC
TCAGCTGGGAGGCGACAAAAGGCCGGCGGCCACGAAAAAGGCCGGCCAGGCAAAAAAGAAAAAGGGATCC
GGCGCAACAAACTTCTCTCTGCTGAAACAAGCCGGAGATGTCGAAGAGAATCCTGGACCGCTAGATTTAG
CTAGCTTAATCCTCGACAAGAAGTACAGCATCGGCCTGGACATCGGCACCAACTCTGTGGGCTGGGCCGT
GATCACCGACGAGTACAAGGTGCCCAGCAAGAAATTCAAGGTGCTGGGCAACACCGACCGGCACAGCATC
AAGAAGAACCTGATCGGAGCCCTGCTGTTCGACAGCGGCGAAACAGCCGAGGCCACCCGGCTGAAGAGAA
CCGCCAGAAGAAGATACACCAGACGGAAGAACCGGATCTGCTATCTGCAAGAGATCTTCAGCAACGAGAT
GGCCAAGGTGGACGACAGCTTCTTCCACAGACTGGAAGAGTCCTTCCTGGTGGAAGAGGATAAGAAGCAC
GAGCGGCACCCCATCTTCGGCAACATCGTGGACGAGGTGGCCTACCACGAGAAGTACCCCACCATCTACC
ACCTGAGAAAGAAACTGGTGGACAGCACCGACAAGGCCGACCTGCGGCTGATCTATCTGGCCCTGGCCCA
CATGATCAAGTTCCGGGGCCACTTCCTGATCGAGGGCGACCTGAACCCCGACAACAGCGACGTGGACAAG
CTGTTCATCCAGCTGGTGCAGACCTACAACCAGCTGTTCGAGGAAAACCCCATCAACGCCAGCGGCGTGG
ACGCCAAGGCCATCCTGTCTGCCAGACTGAGCAAGAGCAGACGGCTGGAAAATCTGATCGCCCAGCTGCC
CGGCGAGAAGAAGAATGGCCTGTTCGGAAACCTGATTGCCCTGAGCCTGGGCCTGACCCCCAACTTCAAG
AGCAACTTCGACCTGGCCGAGGATGCCAAACTGCAGCTGAGCAAGGACACCTACGACGACGACCTGGACA
ACCTGCTGGCCCAGATCGGCGACCAGTACGCCGACCTGTTTCTGGCCGCCAAGAACCTGTCCGACGCCAT
CCTGCTGAGCGACATCCTGAGAGTGAACACCGAGATCACCAAGGCCCCCCTGAGCGCCTCTATGATCAAG
AGATACGACGAGCACCACCAGGACCTGACCCTGCTGAAAGCTCTCGTGCGGCAGCAGCTGCCTGAGAAGT
ACAAAGAGATTTTCTTCGACCAGAGCAAGAACGGCTACGCCGGCTACATTGACGGCGGAGCCAGCCAGGA
AGAGTTCTACAAGTTCATCAAGCCCATCCTGGAAAAGATGGACGGCACCGAGGAACTGCTCGTGAAGCTG
AACAGAGAGGACCTGCTACGGAAGCAGCGGACCTTCGACAACGGCAGCATCCCCCACCAGATCCACCTGG
GAGAGCTGCACGCCATTCTGCGGCGGCAGGAAGATTTTTACCCATTCCTGAAGGACAACCGGGAAAAGAT
CGAGAAGATCCTGACCTTCCGCATCCCCTACTACGTGGGCCCTCTGGCCAGGGGAAACAGCAGATTCGCC
TGGATGACCAGAAAGAGCGAGGAAACCATCACCCCCTGGAACTTCGAGGAAGTGGTGGACAAGGGCGCTT
CCGCCCAGAGCTTCATCGAGCGGATGACCAACTTCGATAAGAACCTGCCCAACGAGAAGGTGCTGCCCAA
GCACAGCCTGCTGTACGAGTACTTCACCGTGTATAACGAGCTGACCAAAGTGAAATACGTGACCGAGGGA
ATGAGAAAGCCCGCCTTCCTGAGCGGCGAGCAGAAAAAGGCCATCGTGGACCTGCTGTTCAAGACCAACC
GGAAAGTGACCGTGAAGCAGCTGAAAGAGGACTACTTCAAGAAAATCGAGGGTGGCGGTGGCTCGGGTGG
CGGTGGCTCGGGTGGCGGTGGCTCG
[270 nt withheld, positions 7936-8205]
GGATCCGGCGCAACAAACTTCTCTCTGCTGAAACAAGCCGGAGATGTCGAAGAGAATCCTGGACCGACCG
AGTACAAGCCCACGGTGCGCCTCGCCACCCGCGACGACGTCCCCAGGGCCGTACGCACCCTCGCCGCCGC
GTTCGCCGACTACCCCGCCACGCGCCACACCGTCGATCCGGACCGCCACATCGAGCGGGTCACCGAGCTG
CAAGAACTCTTCCTCACGCGCGTCGGGCTCGACATCGGCAAGGTGTGGGTCGCGGACGACGGCGCCGCGG
TGGCGGTCTGGACCACGCCGGAGAGCGTCGAAGCGGGGGCGGTGTTCGCCGAGATCGGCCCGCGCATGGC
CGAGTTGAGCGGTTCCCGGCTGGCCGCGCAGCAACAGATGGAAGGCCTCCTGGCGCCGCACCGGCCCAAG
GAGCCCGCGTGGTTCCTGGCCACCGTCGGAGTCTCGCCCGACCACCAGGGCAAGGGTCTGGGCAGCGCCG
TCGTGCTCCCCGGAGTGGAGGCGGCCGAGCGCGCCGGGGTGCCCGCCTTCCTGGAGACCTCCGCGCCCCG
CAACCTCCCCTTCTACGAGCGGCTCGGCTTCACCGTCACCGCCGACGTCGAGGTGCCCGAAGGACCGCGC
ACCTGGTGCATGACCCGCAAGCCCGGTGCCTGAACGCGTTAAGTCGACAATCAACCTCTGGATTACAAAA
TTTGTGAAAGATTGACTGGTATTCTTAACTATGTTGCTCCTTTTACGCTATGTGGATACGCTGCTTTAAT
GCCTTTGTATCATGCTATTGCTTCCCGTATGGCTTTCATTTTCTCCTCCTTGTATAAATCCTGGTTGCTG
TCTCTTTATGAGGAGTTGTGGCCCGTTGTCAGGCAACGTGGCGTGGTGTGCACTGTGTTTGCTGACGCAA
CCCCCACTGGTTGGGGCATTGCCACCACCTGTCAGCTCCTTTCCGGGACTTTCGCTTTCCCCCTCCCTAT
TGCCACGGCGGAACTCATCGCCGCCTGCCTTGCCCGCTGCTGGACAGGGGCTCGGCTGTTGGGCACTGAC
AATTCCGTGGTGTTGTCGGGGAAATCATCGTCCTTTCCTTGGCTGCTCGCCTGTGTTGCCACCTGGATTC
TGCGCGGGACGTCCTTCTGCTACGTCCCTTCGGCCCTCAATCCAGCGGACCTTCCTTCCCGCGGCCTGCT
GCCGGCTCTGCGGCCTCTTCCGCGTCTTCGCCTTCGCCCTCAGACGAGTCGGATCTCCCTTTGGGCCGCC
TCCCCGCGTCGACTTTAAGACCAATGACTTACAAGGCAGCTGTAGATCTTAGCCACTTTTTAAAAGAAAA
GGGGGGACTGGAAGGGCTAATTCACTCCCAACGAAGACAAGATCTGCTTTTTGCTTGTACTGGGTCTCTC
TGGTTAGACCAGATCTGAGCCTGGGAGCTCTCTGGCTAACTAGGGAACCCACTGCTTAAGCCTCAATAAA
GCTTGCCTTGAGTGCTTCAAGTAGTGTGTGCCCGTCTGTTGTGTGACTCTGGTAACTAGAGATCCCTCAG
ACCCTTTTAGTCAGTGTGGAAAATCTCTAGCAGGGCCCGTTTAAACCCGCTGATCAGCCTCGACTGTGCC
TTCTAGTTGCCAGCCATCTGTTGTTTGCCCCTCCCCCGTGCCTTCCTTGACCCTGGAAGGTGCCACTCCC
ACTGTCCTTTCCTAATAAAATGAGGAAATTGCATCGCATTGTCTGAGTAGGTGTCATTCTATTCTGGGGG
GTGGGGTGGGGCAGGACAGCAAGGGGGAGGATTGGGAAGACAATAGCAGGCATGCTGGGGATGCGGTGGG
CTCTATGGCTTCTGAGGCGGAAAGAACCAGCTGGGGCTCTAGGGGGTATCCCC
[124 nt withheld, positions 10079-10202]
C
[91 nt withheld, positions 10204-10294]
A
[49 nt withheld, positions 10296-10344]
CCTTTGACGTTGGAGTCCACGTTCTTT
[37 nt withheld, positions 10372-10408]
ACCCTATCTCGGTCTATTCTTTTGATTTATAAGGGATTTTGCCGATTTCGGCCTATTGGTTAAAAAATGA
GCTGATTTAACAAAAATTTAACGCGAATTAATTCTGTGGAATGTGTGTCAGTTAGGGTGTGGAAAGTCCC
CAGGCTCCCCAGCAGGCAGAAGTATGCAAAGCATGCATCTCAATTAGTCAGCAACCAGGTGTGGAAAGTC
CCCAGGCTCCCCAGCAGGCAGAAGTATGCAAAGCATGCATCTCAATTAGTCAGCAACCATAGTCCCGCCC
CTAACTCCGCCCATCCCGCCCCTAACTCCGCCCAGTTCCGCCCATTCTCCGCCCCATGGCTGACTAATTT
TTTTTATTTATGCAGAGGCCGAGGCCGCCTCTGCCTCTGAGCTATTCCAGAAGTAGTGAGGAGGCTTTTT
TGGAGGCCTAGGCTTTTGCAAAAAGCTCCCGGGAGCTTGTATATCCATTTTCGGATCTGATCAGCACGTG
TTGACAATTAATCATCGGCATAGTATATCGGCATAGTATAATACGACAAGGTGAGGAACTAAACCATGGC
CAAGTTGACCAGTGCCGTTCCGGTGCTCACCGCGCGCGACGTCGCCGGAGCGGTCGAGTTCTGGACCGAC
CGGCTCGGGTTCTCCCGGGACTTCGTGGAGGACGACTTCGCCGGTGTGGTCCGGGACGACGTGACCCTGT
TCATCAGCGCGGTCCAGGACCAGGTGGTGCCGGACAACACCCTGGCCTGGGTGTGGGTGCGCGGCCTGGA
CGAGCTGTACGCCGAGTGGTCGGAGGTCGTGTCCACGAACTTCCGGGACGCCTCCGGGCCGGCCATGACC
GAGATCGGCGAGCAGCCGTGGGGGCGGGAGTTCGCCCTGCGCGACCCGGCCGGCAACTGCGTGCACTTCG
TGGCCGAGGAGCAGGACTGACACGTGCTACGAGATTTCGATTCCACCGCCGCCTTCTATGAAAGGTTGGG
CTTCGGAATCGTTTTCCGGGACGCCGGCTGGATGATCCTCCAGCGCGGGGATCTCATGCTGGAGTTCTTC
GCCCACCCCAACTTGTTTATTGCAGCTTATAATGGTTACAAATAAAGCAATAGCATCACAAATTTCACAA
ATAAAGCATTTTTTTCACTGCATTCTAGTTGTGGTTTGTCCAAACTCATCAATGTATCTTATCATGTCTG
TATACCGTCGACCTCTAGCTAGAGCTTGGCGTAATCATGGTCATAGCTGTTTCCTGTGTGAAATTGTTAT
CCGCTCACAATTCCACACAACATACGAGCCGGAAGCATAAAGTGTAAAGCCTGGGGTGCCTAATGAGTGA
GCTAACTCACATTAATTGCGTTGCGCTCACTGCCCGCTTTCCAGTCGGGAAACCTGTCGTGCCAGCTGCA
TTAATGAATCGGCCAACGCGCGGGGAGAGGCGGTTTGCGTATTGGGCGCTCTTCCGCTTCCTCGCTCACT
GACTCGCTGCGCTCGGTCGTTCGGCTGCGGCGAGCGGTATCAGCTCACTCAAAGGCGGTAATACGGTTAT
CCACAGAATCAGGGGATAACGCAGGAAAGAACATGTGAGCAAAAGGCCAGCAAAAGGCCAGGAACCGTAA
AAAGGCCGCGTTGCTGGCGTTTTTCCATAGGCTCCGCCCCCCTGACGAGCATCACAAAAATCGACGCTCA
AGTCAGAGGTGGCGAAACCCGACAGGACTATAAAGATACCAGGCGTTTCCCCCTGGAAGCTCCCTCGTGC
GCTCTCCTGTTCCGACCCTGCCGCTTACCGGATACCTGTCCGCCTTTCTCCCTTCGGGAAGCGTGGCGCT
TTCTCATAGCTCACGCTGTAGGTATCTCAGTTCGGTGTAGGTCGTTCGCTCCAAGCTGGGCTGTGTGCAC
GAACCCCCCGTTCAGCCCGACCGCTGCGCCTTATCCGGTAACTATCGTCTTGAGTCCAACCCGGTAAGAC
ACGACTTATCGCCACTGGCAGCAGCCACTGGTAACAGGATTAGCAGAGCGAGGTATGTAGGCGGTGCTAC
AGAGTTCTTGAAGTGGTGGCCTAACTACGGCTACACTAGAAGAACAGTATTTGGTATCTGCGCTCTGCTG
AAGCCAGTTACCTTCGGAAAAAGAGTTGGTAGCTCTTGATCCGGCAAACAAACCACCGCTGGTAGCGGTG
GTTTTTTTGTTTGCAAGCAGCAGATTACGCGCAGAAAAAAAGGATCTCAAGAAGATCCTTTGATCTTTTC
TACGGGGTCTGACGCTCAGTGGAACGAAAACTCACGTTAAGGGATTTTGGTCATGAGATTATCAAAAAGG
ATCTTCACCTAGATCCTTTTAAATTAAAAATGAAGTTTTAAATCAATCTAAAGTATATATGAGTAAACTT
GGTCTGACAGTTACCAATGCTTAATCAGTGAGGCACCTATCTCAGCGATCTGTCTATTTCGTTCATCCAT
AGTTGCCTGACTCCCCGTCGTGTAGATAACTACGATACGGGAGGGCTTACCATCTGGCCCCAGTGCTGCA
ATGATACCGCGAGACCCACGCTCACCGGCTCCAGATTTATCAGCAATAAACCAGCCAGCCGGAAGGGCCG
AGCGCAGAAGTGGTCCTGCAACTTTATCCGCCTCCATCCAGTCTATTAATTGTTGCCGGGAAGCTAGAGT
AAGTAGTTCGCCAGTTAATAGTTTGCGCAACGTTGTTGCCATTGCTACAGGCATCGTGGTGTCACGCTCG
TCGTTTGGTATGGCTTCATTCAGCTCCGGTTCCCAACGATCAAGGCGAGTTACATGATCCCCCATGTTGT
GCAAAAAAGCGGTTAGCTCCTTCGGTCCTCCGATCGTTGTCAGAAGTAAGTTGGCCGCAGTGTTATCACT
CATGGTTATGGCAGCACTGCATAATTCTCTTACTGTCATGCCATCCGTAAGATGCTTTTCTGTGACTGGT
GAGTACTCAACCAAGTCATTCTGAGAATAGTGTATGCGGCGACCGAGTTGCTCTTGCCCGGCGTCAATAC
GGGATAATACCGCGCCACATAGCAGAACTTTAAAAGTGCTCATCATTGGAAAACGTTCTTCGGGGCGAAA
ACTCTCAAGGATCTTACCGCTGTTGAGATCCAGTTCGATGTAACCCACTCGTGCACCCAACTGATCTTCA
GCATCTTTTACTTTCACCAGCGTTTCTGGGTGAGCAAAAACAGGAAGGCAAAATGCCGCAAAAAAGGGAA
TAAGGGCGACACGGAAATGTTGAATACTCATACTCTTCCTTTTTCAATATTATTGAAGCATTTATCAGGG
TTATTGTCTCATGAGCGGATACATATTTGAATGTATTTAGAAAAATAAACAAATAGGGGTTCCGCGCACA
TTTCCCCGAAAAGTGCCACCTGAC
Features (pLannotate 1.2.2; 37 found; start..end, strand, type, name):
     31..83      -  misc_feature   bom (fragment): basis of mobility region from pBR322
    238..617     +  enhancer       CMV enhancer: human cytomegalovirus immediate early enhancer
    618..817     +  promoter       CMV promoter: human cytomegalovirus (CMV) immediate early promoter
    835..1015    +  LTR            5' LTR (truncated): truncated 5' long terminal repeat (LTR) from HIV-1
   1062..1187    +  misc_feature   HIV-1 Ψ: packaging signal of human immunodeficiency virus type 1
   1171..1534    +  CDS            HIV-1 gag (fragment): gag protein from human immunodeficiency virus 1; gag
   1680..1913    +  misc_feature   RRE: The Rev response element (RRE) of HIV-1 allows for Rev-dependent mRNA export from the nucleus to the cytoplasm.
   2290..2390    +  CDS            Rev (fragment): human immunodeficiency virus 1 (HIV-1) Rev protein; rev; enhances nuclear export of unspliced and incompletely spliced viral mRNAs
   2440..2557    +  misc_feature   cPPT/CTS: central polypurine tract and central termination sequence of HIV-1
   2608..2848    +  promoter       U6 promoter: RNA polymerase III promoter for human U6 snRNA
   2873..2948    +  misc_RNA       gRNA scaffold: guide RNA scaffold for the Streptococcus pyogenes CRISPR/Cas9 system
   2966..2984    +  CDS            small t antigen (fragment): SV40 (simian virus 40) small t antigen
   3010..3221    +  promoter       EF-1α core promoter: core promoter for human elongation factor EF-1α
   3286..3606    +  CDS            FKBP1A: FKB1A_HUMAN - Also known as FKBP1, FKBP12. Experimental evidence at protein level: Swiss-Prot protein existence level 1. Keeps in an inactive conformation TGFBR1, the TGF-beta type I serine/threonine kinase receptor, preventing TGF-beta receptor activation in absence of ligand. Recruits SMAD7 to ACVR1B which prevents the association of SMAD2 and SMAD3 with the activin receptor complex, thereby blocking the activin signal. May modulate the RYR1 calcium channel activity. PPIases accelerate the folding of proteins. It catalyzes the cis-trans isomerization of proline imidic peptide bonds in oligop
   3652..6036    +  CDS            Cas9(C): C-terminal portion of Streptococcus pyogenes Cas9 (Zetsche et al., 2015)
   6037..6084    +  CDS            nucleoplasmin NLS: bipartite nuclear localization signal from nucleoplasmin
   6175..7890    +  CDS            Cas9(N): N-terminal portion of Streptococcus pyogenes Cas9 (Zetsche et al., 2015)
   7936..8205    +  CDS            FRB (sequence withheld): FKBP-rapamycin binding domain of human FRAP
   8271..8868    +  CDS            PuroR (fragment): puromycin N-acetyltransferase; pac from Streptomyces; confers resistance to puromycin
   8884..9472    +  misc_feature   WPRE: woodchuck hepatitis virus posttranscriptional regulatory element
   9523..9542    +  misc_feature   cPPT/CTS (fragment): central polypurine tract and central termination sequence of HIV-1
   9544..9777    +  LTR            3' LTR (ΔU3): self-inactivating 3' long terminal repeat (LTR) from HIV-1
   9809..10033   +  polyA_signal   bGH poly(A) signal: bovine growth hormone polyadenylation signal
  10037..10058   +  promoter       SV40 promoter (fragment): SV40 enhancer and early promoter
  10079..10507   +  rep_origin     f1 ori (sequence partly withheld): f1 bacteriophage origin of replication; arrow indicates direction of (+) strand synthesis
  10521..10850   +  promoter       SV40 promoter: SV40 enhancer and early promoter
  10898..10945   +  promoter       EM7 promoter: synthetic bacterial promoter&nbsp
  10964..11338   +  CDS            BleoR: antibiotic-binding protein; Sh ble from Streptoalloteichus hindustanus; confers resistance to bleomycin, phleomycin, and Zeocin™
  11348..11473   +  CDS            ble (fragment): BLE_KLEPN - Experimental evidence at protein level: Swiss-Prot protein existence level 1. Binding protein with a strong affinity to the bleomycin family of antibiotics. Binds to CL990; an antimitotic-antibiotic compound. From Klebsiella pneumoniae.
  11468..11589   +  polyA_signal   SV40 poly(A) signal: SV40 polyadenylation signal
  11660..11682   -  protein_bind   lac operator (fragment): The lac repressor binds to the lac operator to inhibit transcription in E. coli. This inhibition can be relieved by adding lactose or isopropyl-β-D-thiogalactopyranoside (IPTG). lac repressor encoded by lacI
  11686..11716   -  promoter       lac promoter: promoter for the E. coli lac operon
  11731..11752   -  protein_bind   CAP binding site: CAP binding activates transcription in the presence of cAMP. E. coli catabolite activator protein
  11765..11857   -  CDS            lacI (fragment): lac repressor; lacI; The lac repressor binds to the lac operator to inhibit transcription in E. coli. This inhibition can be relieved by adding lactose or isopropyl-β-D-thiogalactopyranoside (IPTG).
  12040..12628   -  rep_origin     ori: high-copy-number ColE1/pMB1/pBR322/pUC origin of replication
  12799..13659   -  CDS            AmpR: β-lactamase; bla; confers resistance to ampicillin, carbenicillin, and related antibiotics
  13660..13764   -  promoter       AmpR promoter: bla
