[The description below was written by a language model from this plasmid's Addgene catalogue record and pLannotate feature annotations shown in this document.]
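Description:
pLSC-5 is a 13.8 kb third-generation-style, self-inactivating HIV-1 lentiviral transfer plasmid built on the lentiCRISPR backbone, designed to deliver a rapamycin-inducible split Streptococcus pyogenes Cas9 to mammalian cells. It is propagated in E. coli through a high-copy ColE1/pUC origin with ampicillin resistance. The backbone also carries an f1 origin and an SV40/EM7-driven bleomycin/Zeocin resistance cassette outside the viral region. The packaged genome is transcribed from a CMV enhancer/promoter fused to a truncated 5' LTR. It contains the Ψ packaging signal, RRE, cPPT/CTS, a WPRE and a ΔU3 3' LTR, followed by a bGH polyadenylation signal.

Within the viral genome, a human U6 promoter sits upstream of an SpCas9 guide RNA scaffold for sgRNA expression. The record does not state a specific guide sequence. A single EFS (EF-1α core) promoter then drives one polycistronic open reading frame separated by P2A peptides. First comes the C-terminal Cas9 fragment (residues 574–1368), fused at its N terminus to an SV40 NLS and FKBP12 and followed by an annotated nucleoplasmin NLS. Next is the N-terminal fragment (residues 2–573), carrying a PTK2-derived nuclear export signal and a C-terminal FRB domain. Last is puromycin N-acetyltransferase for selecting transduced cells. Rapamycin-induced FKBP12–FRB dimerisation brings the two inactive halves together to reconstitute Cas9. The opposing NES and NLS signals would be expected to keep the fragments apart and limit spontaneous assembly without the drug. The depositor notes a T593A substitution in the C-terminal fragment that is reported not to affect function. The construct is used for stable, chemically inducible genome editing.
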