Addgene plasmid #62889: pLSC-5
Purpose: Lenti vector for expression of inducible split Cas9
Depositing lab: Feng Zhang. Depositing organization: Broad Institute. Publication: A split-Cas9 architecture for inducible genome editing and transcription modulation. Zetsche B, Volz SE, Zhang F. Nat Biotechnol. 2015 Feb 2. doi: 10.1038/nbt.3149. PubMed 25643054.
Backbone
  Vector backbone: lentiCRISPR
  Backbone manufacturer: Zhang lab
  Backbone size w/o insert (bp): 8809
  Total vector size (bp): 13792
  Vector type: Mammalian Expression, Lentiviral, CRISPR
  Selectable markers: Puromycin
Growth in bacteria
  Bacterial resistance: Ampicillin, 100 μg/mL
  Growth temperature: 37°C
  Growth strain: Stbl3
  Copy number: Unknown
Gene/Insert 1
  Gene/Insert name: SpCas9(574-1368)
  Insert size (bp): 2916
  Mutation: *see comment below
  Promoter: EFS
  Tag / fusion protein: NLS SV40 (N terminal on insert); FFBP12 (N terminal on insert); P2A (C terminal on insert)
  Cloning method: Restriction Enzyme; 5′ cloning site Age1 (not destroyed); 3′ cloning site BamH1 (not destroyed)
  Sequencing primers: 5′ NA
Gene/Insert 2
  Gene/Insert name: SpCas9(2-573)
  Insert size (bp): 2121
  Promoter: EFS
  Tag / fusion protein: NES PTK2 (N terminal on insert); FRB (C terminal on insert); P2A (C terminal on insert)
  Cloning method: Restriction Enzyme; 5′ cloning site BamH1 (not destroyed); 3′ cloning site BamH1 (not destroyed)
  Sequencing primers: 5′ NA
Resource information
  A portion of this plasmid was derived from a plasmid made by: SpCas9 pieces were PCR amplified of PX330.
Terms and licenses: Academic/Nonprofit Terms; Industry Terms: Not Available to Industry
Depositor comments: *Note: The C-terminal fragment of Cas9 has a T593A amino acid residue substitution, but this residue change does not affect protein function. (The mutation is located at the base of a small alpha helix, which does not interact with the guide RNA or target DNA.)
How to cite: pLSC-5 was a gift from Feng Zhang (Addgene plasmid # 62889 ; http://n2t.net/addgene:62889 ; RRID:Addgene_62889)
