>Addgene plasmid #62889 | pLSC-5 | depositor partial sequence | sequence record 103928 | End of U6 promoter to beginning of puromycin resistance
ATCATATGCTTACCGTAACTTGAAAGTATTTCGATTTCTTGGCTTTATATATCTTGTGGAAAGGACGAAA
CACCGGAGACGGACGTCTCTGTTTTAGAGCTAGAAATAGCAAGTTAAAATAAGGCTAGTCCGTTATCAAC
TTGAAAAAGTGGCACCGAGTCGGTGCTTTTTTGAATTCGCTAGCTAGGTCTTGAAAGGAGTGGGAATTGG
CTCCGGTGCCCGTCAGTGGGCAGAGCGCACATCGCCCACAGTCCCCGAGAAGTTGGGGGGAGGGGTCGGC
AATTGATCCGGTGCCTAGAGAAGGTGGCGCGGGGTAAACTGGGAAAGTGATGTCGTGTACTGGCTCCGCC
TTTTTCCCGAGGGTGGGGGAGAACCGTATATAAGTGCAGTAGTCGCCGTGAACGTTCTTTTTCGCAACGG
GTTTGCCGCCAGAACACAGGACCGGTGCCACCATGGCCCCAAAGAAGAAGCGGAAGGTCGGTATCCACGG
AGTCCCAGCAGCCGGCGTGCAGGTGGAGACCATCAGCCCCGGCGACGGCAGAACCTTCCCCAAGAGAGGC
CAGACCTGCGTGGTGCACTACACCGGCATGCTGGAGGACGGCAAGAAGTTCGACAGCAGCAGAGACAGAA
ACAAGCCCTTCAAGTTCATGCTGGGCAAGCAGGAGGTGATCAGAGGCTGGGAGGAGGGCGTGGCCCAGAT
GAGCGTGGGCCAGAGAGCCAAGCTGACCATCAGCCCCGACTACGCCTACGGCGCCACCGGCCACCCCGGC
ATCATCCCTCCTCACGCCACCCTGGTGTTCGACGTGGAGCTGCTGAAGCTGGAGGGTGGCGGTGGCTCGG
GTGGCGGTGGCTCGGGTGGCGGTGGCTCGTGCTTCGACTCCGTGGAAATCTCCGGCGTGGAAGATCGGTT
CAACGCCTCCCTGGGCGCATACCACGATCTGCTGAAAATTATCAAGGACAAGGACTTCCTGGACAATGAG
GAAAACGAGGACATTCTGGAAGATATCGTGCTGACCCTGACACTGTTTGAGGACAGAGAGATGATCGAGG
AACGGCTGAAAACCTATGCCCACCTGTTCGACGACAAAGTGATGAAGCAGCTGAAGCGGCGGAGATACAC
CGGCTGGGGCAGGCTGAGCCGGAAGCTGATCAACGGCATCCGGGACAAGCAGTCCGGCAAGACAATCCTG
GATTTCCTGAAGTCCGACGGCTTCGCCAACAGAAACTTCATGCAGCTGATCCACGACGACAGCCTGACCT
TTAAAGAGGACATCCAGAAAGCCCAGGTGTCCGGCCAGGGCGATAGCCTGCACGAGCACATTGCCAATCT
GGCCGGCAGCCCCGCCATTAAGAAGGGCATCCTGCAGACAGTGAAGGTGGTGGACGAGCTCGTGAAAGTG
ATGGGCCGGCACAAGCCCGAGAACATCGTGATCGAAATGGCCAGAGAGAACCAGACCACCCAGAAGGGAC
AGAAGAACAGCCGCGAGAGAATGAAGCGGATCGAAGAGGGCATCAAAGAGCTGGGCAGCCAGATCCTGAA
AGAACACCCCGTGGAAAACACCCAGCTGCAGAACGAGAAGCTGTACCTGTACTACCTGCAGAATGGGCGG
GATATGTACGTGGACCAGGAACTGGACATCAACCGGCTGTCCGACTACGATGTGGACCATATCGTGCCTC
AGAGCTTTCTGAAGGACGACTCCATCGACAACAAGGTGCTGACCAGAAGCGACAAGAACCGGGGCAAGAG
CGACAACGTGCCCTCCGAAGAGGTCGTGAAGAAGATGAAGAACTACTGGCGGCAGCTGCTGAACGCCAAG
CTGATTACCCAGAGAAAGTTCGACAATCTGACCAAGGCCGAGAGAGGCGGCCTGAGCGAACTGGATAAGG
CCGGCTTCATCAAGAGACAGCTGGTGGAAACCCGGCAGATCACAAAGCACGTGGCACAGATCCTGGACTC
CCGGATGAACACTAAGTACGACGAGAATGACAAGCTGATCCGGGAAGTGAAAGTGATCACCCTGAAGTCC
AAGCTGGTGTCCGATTTCCGGAAGGATTTCCAGTTTTACAAAGTGCGCGAGATCAACAACTACCACCACG
CCCACGACGCCTACCTGAACGCCGTCGTGGGAACCGCCCTGATCAAAAAGTACCCTAAGCTGGAAAGCGA
GTTCGTGTACGGCGACTACAAGGTGTACGACGTGCGGAAGATGATCGCCAAGAGCGAGCAGGAAATCGGC
AAGGCTACCGCCAAGTACTTCTTCTACAGCAACATCATGAACTTTTTCAAGACCGAGATTACCCTGGCCA
ACGGCGAGATCCGGAAGCGGCCTCTGATCGAGACAAACGGCGAAACCGGGGAGATCGTGTGGGATAAGGG
CCGGGATTTTGCCACCGTGCGGAAAGTGCTGAGCATGCCCCAAGTGAATATCGTGAAAAAGACCGAGGTG
CAGACAGGCGGCTTCAGCAAAGAGTCTATCCTGCCCAAGAGGAACAGCGATAAGCTGATCGCCAGAAAGA
AGGACTGGGACCCTAAGAAGTACGGCGGCTTCGACAGCCCCACCGTGGCCTATTCTGTGCTGGTGGTGGC
CAAAGTGGAAAAGGGCAAGTCCAAGAAACTGAAGAGTGTGAAAGAGCTGCTGGGGATCACCATCATGGAA
AGAAGCAGCTTCGAGAAGAATCCCATCGACTTTCTGGAAGCCAAGGGCTACAAAGAAGTGAAAAAGGACC
TGATCATCAAGCTGCCTAAGTACTCCCTGTTCGAGCTGGAAAACGGCCGGAAGAGAATGCTGGCCTCTGC
CGGCGAACTGCAGAAGGGAAACGAACTGGCCCTGCCCTCCAAATATGTGAACTTCCTGTACCTGGCCAGC
CACTATGAGAAGCTGAAGGGCTCCCCCGAGGATAATGAGCAGAAACAGCTGTTTGTGGAACAGCACAAGC
ACTACCTGGACGAGATCATCGAGCAGATCAGCGAGTTCTCCAAGAGAGTGATCCTGGCCGACGCTAATCT
GGACAAAGTGCTGTCCGCCTACAACAAGCACCGGGATAAGCCCATCAGAGAGCAGGCCGAGAATATCATC
CACCTGTTTACCCTGACCAATCTGGGAGCCCCTGCCGCCTTCAAGTACTTTGACACCACCATCGACCGGA
AGAGGTACACCAGCACCAAAGAGGTGCTGGATGCCACCCTGATCCACCAGAGCATCACCGGCCTGTACGA
GACACGGATCGACCTGTCTCAGCTGGGAGGCGACAAAAGGCCGGCGGCCACGAAAAAGGCCGGCCAGGCA
AAAAAGAAAAAGGGATCCGGCGCAACAAACTTCTCTCTGCTGAAACAAGCCGGAGATGTCGAAGAGAATC
CTGGACCGCTAGATTTAGCTAGCTTAATCCTCGACAAGAAGTACAGCATCGGCCTGGACATCGGCACCAA
CTCTGTGGGCTGGGCCGTGATCACCGACGAGTACAAGGTGCCCAGCAAGAAATTCAAGGTGCTGGGCAAC
ACCGACCGGCACAGCATCAAGAAGAACCTGATCGGAGCCCTGCTGTTCGACAGCGGCGAAACAGCCGAGG
CCACCCGGCTGAAGAGAACCGCCAGAAGAAGATACACCAGACGGAAGAACCGGATCTGCTATCTGCAAGA
GATCTTCAGCAACGAGATGGCCAAGGTGGACGACAGCTTCTTCCACAGACTGGAAGAGTCCTTCCTGGTG
GAAGAGGATAAGAAGCACGAGCGGCACCCCATCTTCGGCAACATCGTGGACGAGGTGGCCTACCACGAGA
AGTACCCCACCATCTACCACCTGAGAAAGAAACTGGTGGACAGCACCGACAAGGCCGACCTGCGGCTGAT
CTATCTGGCCCTGGCCCACATGATCAAGTTCCGGGGCCACTTCCTGATCGAGGGCGACCTGAACCCCGAC
AACAGCGACGTGGACAAGCTGTTCATCCAGCTGGTGCAGACCTACAACCAGCTGTTCGAGGAAAACCCCA
TCAACGCCAGCGGCGTGGACGCCAAGGCCATCCTGTCTGCCAGACTGAGCAAGAGCAGACGGCTGGAAAA
TCTGATCGCCCAGCTGCCCGGCGAGAAGAAGAATGGCCTGTTCGGAAACCTGATTGCCCTGAGCCTGGGC
CTGACCCCCAACTTCAAGAGCAACTTCGACCTGGCCGAGGATGCCAAACTGCAGCTGAGCAAGGACACCT
ACGACGACGACCTGGACAACCTGCTGGCCCAGATCGGCGACCAGTACGCCGACCTGTTTCTGGCCGCCAA
GAACCTGTCCGACGCCATCCTGCTGAGCGACATCCTGAGAGTGAACACCGAGATCACCAAGGCCCCCCTG
AGCGCCTCTATGATCAAGAGATACGACGAGCACCACCAGGACCTGACCCTGCTGAAAGCTCTCGTGCGGC
AGCAGCTGCCTGAGAAGTACAAAGAGATTTTCTTCGACCAGAGCAAGAACGGCTACGCCGGCTACATTGA
CGGCGGAGCCAGCCAGGAAGAGTTCTACAAGTTCATCAAGCCCATCCTGGAAAAGATGGACGGCACCGAG
GAACTGCTCGTGAAGCTGAACAGAGAGGACCTGCTACGGAAGCAGCGGACCTTCGACAACGGCAGCATCC
CCCACCAGATCCACCTGGGAGAGCTGCACGCCATTCTGCGGCGGCAGGAAGATTTTTACCCATTCCTGAA
GGACAACCGGGAAAAGATCGAGAAGATCCTGACCTTCCGCATCCCCTACTACGTGGGCCCTCTGGCCAGG
GGAAACAGCAGATTCGCCTGGATGACCAGAAAGAGCGAGGAAACCATCACCCCCTGGAACTTCGAGGAAG
TGGTGGACAAGGGCGCTTCCGCCCAGAGCTTCATCGAGCGGATGACCAACTTCGATAAGAACCTGCCCAA
CGAGAAGGTGCTGCCCAAGCACAGCCTGCTGTACGAGTACTTCACCGTGTATAACGAGCTGACCAAAGTG
AAATACGTGACCGAGGGAATGAGAAAGCCCGCCTTCCTGAGCGGCGAGCAGAAAAAGGCCATCGTGGACC
TGCTGTTCAAGACCAACCGGAAAGTGACCGTGAAGCAGCTGAAAGAGGACTACTTCAAGAAAATCGAGGG
TGGCGGTGGCTCGGGTGGCGGTGGCTCGGGTGGCGGTGGCTCG
[270 nt withheld, positions 5154-5423]
GGATCCGGCGCAACAAACTTCTCTCTGCTGAAACAAGCCGGAGATGTCGAAGAGAATCCTGGACCGACCG
AGTACAAGCCCACGGTGCGCCTCGCCACCCGCGACGACGTCCCCAGGGCCGTACGCACCCTCGCCGCCGC
GTTCGCCGACTACCCCGCCACGCGCCACACCGTCGATC
