>Addgene plasmid #62889 | pLSC-5 | addgene partial sequence | sequence record 106374 | pCDF1-R2 5'-CCA ACT TCT CGG GGA CTG T-3'
CTGACGGGCACCGGAGCCAATTCCCACTCCTTTCAAGACCTAGCTAGCGAATTCAAAAAAGCACCGACTC
GGTGCCACTTTTTCAAGTTGATAACGGACTAGCCTTATTTTAACTTGCTATTTCTAGCTCTAAAACAGAG
ACGTCCGTCTCCGGTGTTTCGTCCTTTCCACAAGATATATAAAGCCAAGAAATCGAAATACTTTCAAGTT
ACGGTAAGCATATGATAGTCCATTTTAAAACATAATTTTAAAACTGCAAACTACCCAAGAAATTATTACT
TTCTACGTCACGTATTTTGTACTAATATCTTTGTGTTTACAGTCAAATTAATTCTAATTATCTCTCTAAC
AGCCTTGTATCGTATATGCAAATATGAAGGAATCATGGGAAATAGGCCCTCGGTACCTTAATTAACCAAA
CTGGATCTCTGCTGTCCCTGTAATAAACCCGAAAATTTTGAATTTTTGTAATTTGTTTTTGTAATTCTTT
AGTTTGTATGTCTGTTGCTATTATGTCTACTATTCTTTCCCCTGCACTGTACCCCCCAATCCCCCCTTTT
CTTTTAAAATTGTGGATGAATACTGCCATTTGTCTGCAGAATTGGCGCACGCAGTGCCGATCCGTTCACT
AATCGAATGGATCTGTCTCTGTCTCTCTCTCCACCTTCTTCTTCTATTCCTTCGGGCCTGTCGGGTCCCC
TCGGGGTTGGGAGGTGGGTCTGAAACGATAATGGTGAATATCCCTGCCTAACTCTATTCACTATAGAAAG
TACAGCAAAAACTATTCTTAAACCTACCAAGCCTCCTACTATCATTATGAATAATTTTATATACCACAGC
CAATTTGTTATGTTAAACCAATTCCACAAACTTGCCCATTTATCTAATTCCAATAATTCTTGTTCATTCT
TT
