>Addgene plasmid #62889 | pLSC-5 | addgene partial sequence | sequence record 106377 | dCas9-R2 5'-GGGTTTCCACCAGCTGTCTC-3'
CAGTTCGCTCAGGCCGCCTCTCTCGGCCTTGGTCAGATTGTCGAACTTTCTCTGGGTAATCAGCTTGGCG
TTCAGCAGCTGCCGCCAGTAGTTCTTCATCTTCTTCACGACCTCTTCGGAGGGCACGTTGTCGCTCTTGC
CCCGGTTCTTGTCGCTTCTGGTCAGCACCTTGTTGTCGATGGAGTCGTCCTTCAGAAAGCTCTGAGGCAC
GATATGGTCCACATCGTAGTCGGACAGCCGGTTGATGTCCAGTTCCTGGTCCACGTACATATCCCGCCCA
TTCTGCAGGTAGTACAGGTACAGCTTCTCGTTCTGCAGCTGGGTGTTTTCCACGGGGTGTTCTTTCAGGA
TCTGGCTGCCCAGCTCTTTGATGCCCTCTTCGATCCGCTTCATTCTCTCGCGGCTGTTCTTCTGTCCCTT
CTGGGTGGTCTGGTTCTCTCTGGCCATTTCGATCACGATGTTCTCGGGCTTGTGCCGGCCCATCACTTTC
ACGAGCTCGTCCACCACCTTCACTGTCTGCAGGATGCCCTTCTTAATGGCGGGGCTGCCGGCCAGATTGG
CAATGTGCTCGTGCAGGCTATCGCCCTGGCCGGACACCTGGGCTTTCTGGATGTCCTCTTTAAAGGTCAG
GCTGTCGTCGTGGATCAGCTGCATGAAGTTTCTGTTGGCGAAGCCGTCGGACTTCAGGAAATCCAGGATT
GTCTTGCCGGACTGCTTGTCCCGGATGCCGTTGATCAGCTTCCGGCTCAGCCTGCCCCAGCCGGTGTATC
TCCGCCGCTTCAGCTGCTTCATCACTTTGTCGTCGAACAGGTGGGCATAGGTTTTCAGCCGTTCCTCGAT
CATCTCTCTGTCCTCAAACAGTGTCAGGGTCAGCACGATATCTTCCAGAATGTCCTCGTTTTCCTCATTG
TCCAGGAAGTCCTTGTCCTTGATAATTTTCAGCAGATCGTGGTATGCGCCC
