>Addgene plasmid #62889 | pLSC-5 | addgene partial sequence | sequence record 106380 | SpCas9-F1 5'-cagcacaagcactacctgga-3'
ATCAGCGAGTTCTCCAAGAGAGTGATCCTGGCCGACGCTAATCTGGACAAAGTGCTGTCCGCCTACAACA
AGCACCGGGATAAGCCCATCAGAGAGCAGGCCGAGAATATCATCCACCTGTTTACCCTGACCAATCTGGG
AGCCCCTGCCGCCTTCAAGTACTTTGACACCACCATCGACCGGAAGAGGTACACCAGCACCAAAGAGGTG
CTGGATGCCACCCTGATCCACCAGAGCATCACCGGCCTGTACGAGACACGGATCGACCTGTCTCAGCTGG
GAGGCGACAAAAGGCCGGCGGCCACGAAAAAGGCCGGCCAGGCAAAAAAGAAAAAGGGATCCGGCGCAAC
AAACTTCTCTCTGCTGAAACAAGCCGGAGATGTCGAAGAGAATCCTGGACCGCTAGATTTAGCTAGCTTA
ATCCTCGACAAGAAGTACAGCATCGGCCTGGACATCGGCACCAACTCTGTGGGCTGGGCCGTGATCACCG
ACGAGTACAAGGTGCCCAGCAAGAAATTCAAGGTGCTGGGCAACACCGACCGGCACAGCATCAAGAAGAA
CCTGATCGGAGCCCTGCTGTTCGACAGCGGCGAAACAGCCGAGGCCACCCGGCTGAAGAGAACCGCCAGA
AGAAGATACACCAGACGGAAGAACCGGATCTGCTATCTGCAAGAGATCTTCAGCAACGAGATGGCCAAGG
TGGACGACAGCTTCTTCCACAGACTGGAAGAGTCCTTCCTGGTGGAAGAGGATAAGAAGCACGAGCGGCA
CCCCATCTTCGGCAACATCGTGGACGAGGTGGCCTACCACGAGAAGTACCCCACCATCTACCACCTGAGA
AAGAAACTGGTGGACAGCACCGACAAGGCCGACCTGCGGCTGATCTATCTGGCCCTGGCCCACATGATCA
AGTTCCGGGGCCACTT
