>Addgene plasmid #62889 | pLSC-5 | addgene partial sequence | sequence record 106381 | hEF1aprom-F 5'-AACTGGGAAAGTGATGTCGTG-3'
TTTTCCCGAGGGTGGGGGAGAACCGTATATAAGTGCAGTAGTCGCCGTGAACGTTCTTTTTCGCAACGGG
TTTGCCGCCAGAACACAGGACCGGTGCCACCATGGCCCCAAAGAAGAAGCGGAAGGTCGGTATCCACGGA
GTCCCAGCAGCCGGCGTGCAGGTGGAGACCATCAGCCCCGGCGACGGCAGAACCTTCCCCAAGAGAGGCC
AGACCTGCGTGGTGCACTACACCGGCATGCTGGAGGACGGCAAGAAGTTCGACAGCAGCAGAGACAGAAA
CAAGCCCTTCAAGTTCATGCTGGGCAAGCAGGAGGTGATCAGAGGCTGGGAGGAGGGCGTGGCCCAGATG
AGCGTGGGCCAGAGAGCCAAGCTGACCATCAGCCCCGACTACGCCTACGGCGCCACCGGCCACCCCGGCA
TCATCCCTCCTCACGCCACCCTGGTGTTCGACGTGGAGCTGCTGAAGCTGGAGGGTGGCGGTGGCTCGGG
TGGCGGTGGCTCGGGTGGCGGTGGCTCGTGCTTCGACTCCGTGGAAATCTCCGGCGTGGAAGATCGGTTC
AACGCCTCCCTGGGCGCATACCACGATCTGCTGAAAATTATCAAGGACAAGGACTTCCTGGACAATGAGG
AAAACGAGGACATTCTGGAAGATATCGTGCTGACCCTGACACTGTTTGAGGACAGAGAGATGATCGAGGA
ACGGCTGAAAACCTATGCCCACCTGTTCGACGACAAAGTGATGAAGCAGCTGAAGCGGCGGAGATACACC
GGCTGGGGCAGGCTGAGCCGGAAGCTGATCAACGGCATCCGGGACAAGCAGTCCGGCAAGACAATCCTGG
ATTTCCTGAAGTCCGACGGCTTCGCCAACAGAAACTTCATGCAGCTGATCCACGACGACAGCCTGACCTT
TAAAGAGGACATCCAGAAAGCCCAGGTGTCCGGCCAGGGCGATAGCCTGCACGAGCACATTGCCAATCTG
GCCGGCAGCCC
