>Addgene plasmid #62889 | pLSC-5 | addgene partial sequence | sequence record 106382 | WPRE-R 5'-CATAGCGTAAAAGGAGCAACA-3'
TCACAAATTTTGTAATCCAGAGGTTGATTGTCGACTTAACGCGTTCAGGCACCGGGCTTGCGGGTCATGC
ACCAGGTGCGCGGTCCTTCGGGCACCTCGACGTCGGCGGTGACGGTGAAGCCGAGCCGCTCGTAGAAGGG
GAGGTTGCGGGGCGCGGAGGTCTCCAGGAAGGCGGGCACCCCGGCGCGCTCGGCCGCCTCCACTCCGGGG
AGCACGACGGCGCTGCCCAGACCCTTGCCCTGGTGGTCGGGCGAGACTCCGACGGTGGCCAGGAACCACG
CGGGCTCCTTGGGCCGGTGCGGCGCCAGGAGGCCTTCCATCTGTTGCTGCGCGGCCAGCCGGGAACCGCT
CAACTCGGCCATGCGCGGGCCGATCTCGGCGAACACCGCCCCCGCTTCGACGCTCTCCGGCGTGGTCCAG
ACCGCCACCGCGGCGCCGTCGTCCGCGACCCACACCTTGCCGATGTCGAGCCCGACGCGCGTGAGGAAGA
GTTCTTGCAGCTCGGTGACCCGCTCGATGTGGCGGTCCGGATCGACGGTGTGGCGCGTGGCGGGGTAGTC
GGCGAACGCGGCGGCGAGGGTGCGTACGGCCCTGGGGACGTCGTCGCGGGTGGCGAGGCGCACCGTGGGC
TTGTACTCGGTC
