>Addgene plasmid #62889 | pLSC-5 | addgene partial sequence | sequence record 107865 | dCas9-fwd 5'-ACCGTGTACAACGAGCTGAC-3'
AGGGAATGAGAAAGCCCGCCTTCCTGAGCGGCGAGCAGAAAAAGGCCATCGTGGACCTGCTGTTCAAGAC
CAACCGGAAAGTGACCGTGAAGCAGCTGAAAGAGGACTACTTCAAGAAAATCGAGGGTGGCGGTGGCTCG
GGTGGCGGTGGCTCGGGTGGCGGTGGCTCG
[270 nt withheld, positions 171-440]
GGATCCGGCGCAACAAACTTCTCTCTGCTGAAACAAGCCGGAGATGTCGAAGAGAATCCTGGACCGACCG
AGTACAAGCCCACGGTGCGCCTCGCCACCCGCGACGACGTCCCCAGGGCCGTACGCACCCTCGCCGCCGC
GTTCGCCGACTACCCCGCCACGCGCCACACCGTCGATCCGGACCGCCACATCGAGCGGGTCACCGAGCTG
CAAGAACTCTTCCTCACGCGCGTCGGGCTCGACATCGGCAAGGTGTGGGTCGCGGACGACGGCGCCGCGG
TGGCGGTCTGGACCACGCCGGAGAGCGTCGAAGCGGGGGCGGTGTTCGCCGAGATCGGCCCGCGCATGGC
CGAGTTGAGCGGTTCCCGGCTGGCCGCGCAGCAACAGATGGAAGGCCTCCTGGCGCCGCACCGGCCCAAG
GAGCCCGCGTGGTTCCTGGCCACCGTCGGAGTCTCGCCCGACCACCAGGGCAAGGGTCTGGGCAGCGCCG
TCGTGCTCCCCGGAGTGGAGGCGGCCGAGCGCGCCGGGGTGCCCGCCTTCCTGGAGACCTCCGCGCCCCG
CAACCTCCCCTTCTACGAGCGGCTCGGCTTCACCGTCACCGCCGACGTCGAGGTGCCCGAAGGACCGCGC
ACCTGGTGCATGACCCGCAAGCCCGG
