>Addgene plasmid #62889 | pLSC-5 | addgene partial sequence | sequence record 107869 | JBS21 5'-TCGTAGAAGGGGAGGTTGCG-3'
GGAAGGCGGGCACCCCGGCGCGCTCGGCCGCCTCCACTCCGGGGAGCACGACGGCGCTGCCCAGACCCTT
GCCCTGGTGGTCGGGCGAGACTCCGACGGTGGCCAGGAACCACGCGGGCTCCTTGGGCCGGTGCGGCGCC
AGGAGGCCTTCCATCTGTTGCTGCGCGGCCAGCCGGGAACCGCTCAACTCGGCCATGCGCGGGCCGATCT
CGGCGAACACCGCCCCCGCTTCGACGCTCTCCGGCGTGGTCCAGACCGCCACCGCGGCGCCGTCGTCCGC
GACCCACACCTTGCCGATGTCGAGCCCGACGCGCGTGAGGAAGAGTTCTTGCAGCTCGGTGACCCGCTCG
ATGTGGCGGTCCGGATCGACGGTGTGGCGCGTGGCGGGGTAGTCGGCGAACGCGGCGGCGAGGGTGCGTA
CGGCCCTGGGGACGTCGTCGCGGGTGGCGAGGCGCACCGTGGGCTTGTACTCGGTCGGTCCAGGATTCTC
TTCGACATCTCCGGCTTGTTTCAGCAGAGAGAAGTTTGTTGCGCCGGATCC
[270 nt withheld, positions 542-811]
CGAGCCACCGCCACCCGAGCCACCGCCACCCGAGCCACCGCCACCCTCGATTTTCTTGAAGTAGTCCTCT
TTCAGCTGCTTCACGGTCACTTTCCGGTTGGTCTTGAACAGCAGGTCCACGATGGCCTTTTTCTGCTCGC
CGCTCAGGAAGGCGGGCTTTCTCATTCCCTCGGTCACGTATTTCACTTTGGTCAGCTCGTTATACACGGT
GAAGTACTCGTACAGCAGGCTGTGCTTGGGCAGCACCTTCTCGTTGGGCAGGTTCTTATCGAAGTTGGTC
ATCCGCTCGATGAAGCTCTGGGCGGAAGCGCC
