>Addgene plasmid #62889 | pLSC-5 | addgene partial sequence | sequence record 167218 | hU6-F 5'-GAGGGCCTATTTCCCATGATT-3'
CGATACAAGGCTGTTAGAGAGATAATTAGAATTAATTTGACTGTAAACACAAAGATATTAGTACAAAATA
CGTGACGTAGAAAGTAATAATTTCTTGGGTAGTTTGCAGTTTTAAAATTATGTTTTAAAATGGACTATCA
TATGCTTACCGTAACTTGAAAGTATTTCGATTTCTTGGCTTTATATATCTTGTGGAAAGGACGAAACACC
GGAGACGGACGTCTCTGTTTTAGAGCTAGAAATAGCAAGTTAAAATAAGGCTAGTCCGTTATCAACTTGA
AAAAGTGGCACCGAGTCGGTGCTTTTTTGAATTCGCTAGCTAGGTCTTGAAAGGAGTGGGAATTGGCTCC
GGTGCCCGTCAGTGGGCAGAGCGCACATCGCCCACAGTCCCCGAGAAGTTGGGGGGAGGGGTCGGCAATT
GATCCGGTGCCTAGAGAAGGTGGCGCGGGGTAAACTGGGAAAGTGATGTCGTGTACTGGCTCCGCCTTTT
TCCCGAGGGTGGGGGAGAACCGTATATAAGTGCAGTAGTCGCCGTGAACGTTCTTTTTCGCAACGGGTTT
GCCGCCAGAACACAGGACCGGTGCCACCATGGCCCCAAAGAAGAAGCGGAAGGTCGGTATCCACGGAGTC
CCAGCAGCCGGCGTGCAGGTGGAGACCATCAGCCCCGGCGACGGCAGAACCTTCCCCAAGAGAGGCCAGA
CCTGCGTGGTGCACTACACCGGCATGCTGGAGGACGGCAAGAAGTTCGACAGCAGCAGAGACAGAAACAA
GCCCTTCAAGTTCATGCTGGGCAAGCAGGAGGTGATCAGAGGCTGGGAGGAGGGCGTGGCCCAGATGAGC
GTGGGCCAGAGAGCCAAGCTGACCATCAGCCCCGACTACGCCTACGGCGCCACCGGCCACCCCGGCATCA
TCCCTCCTCACGCCACCCTGGTGTTCGACGTGGAGCTGCTGAAGCTGGAGGGTGGCGGTGGCTCGG
